>Addgene plasmid #198834 | pJR019 | addgene full sequence | sequence record 391860 | Addgene NGS Result
AAGCTTGCTAGCCCATGATTACGCCAAGCTACGGGCGGAGTACTGTCCTCCGAGCGGAGTACTGTCCTCC
GAGCGGAGTACTGTCCTCCGAGCGGAGTACTGTCCTCCGAGCGGAGTACTGTCCTCCGAGCGGAGACTCC
CTAGCCCATGATTACGCCAAGCTACGGGCGGAGTACTGTCCTCCGAGCGGAGTACTGTCCTCCGAGCGGA
GTACTGTCCTCCGAGCGGAGTACTGTCCTCCGAGCGGAGTACTGTCCTCCGAGCGGAGACTCCCTAGCCC
ATGATTACGCCAAGCTACGGGCGGAGTACTGTCCTCCGAGCGGAGTACTGTCCTCCGAGCGGAGTACTGT
CCTCCGAGCGGAGTACTGTCCTCCGAGCGGAGTACTGTCCTCCGAGCGGAGACTCCCTAGGGGCGGCCGC
ACTGACTGGGCCGGCCAAAAATGCATAAGGTTTTGCTGGCACTGTTCTTTATCTTTCTGGCACCAGCATC
CGCACTGGCAGTCTCCGAACCGGCCTGCAGGTCGATTTTTTGCAAATTACGAGCGTTGTAGGGGGCGGAG
CGATAGGTCCTATAGGTTTTGGTATATCATCATTCATTCATTCATTGGTACATTCATTTACCCACCTTCC
TCTTTCTGAGCTTCTCTGGAGTTCTGTGCTTCCTTTTTCCCTTATCTTTATACTGTAATTTTTAACTTTC
AGGCATTGATTGGCGCGCCTCTAGAGGATCCCCGGGATTGGCCAAAGGACCCAAAGGTATGTTTCGAATG
ATACTAACATAACATAGAACATTTTCAGGAGGACCCTTGGCTAGCGTCGACGGTACCGGTAAAAATGGAC
GATCCTCCCGCCACCGTATACCGCTATGACTCCCGCCCGCCGGAGGACGTTTTCCAGAACGGATTCACGG
CGTGGGGAAACAACGACAATGTGCTCGACCATCTGACCGGACGTTCCTGCCAGGTCGGCAGCAGCAACAG
CGCTTTCGTCTCCACCAGCAGCAGCCGGCGCTATACCGAGGTCTATCTCGAACATCGCATGCAGGAAGCG
GTCGAGGCCGAACGCGCCGGCAGGGGCACCGGCCACTTCATCGGCTACATCTACGAAGTCCGCGCCGACA
ACAATTTCTACGGCGCCGCCAGCTCGTACTTCGAATACGTCGACACTTATGGCGACAATGCCGGCCGTAT
CCTCGCCGGCGCGCTGGCCACCTACCAGAGCGAATATCTGGCACACCGGCGCATTCCGCCCGAAAACATC
CGCAGGGTAACGCGGGTCTATCACAACGGCATCACCGGCGAGACCACGACCACGGAGTATTCCAACGCTC
GCTACGTCAGCCAGCAGACTCGCGCCAATCCCAACCCCTACACATCGCGAAGGTCCGTAGCGTCGATCGT
CGGCACATTGGTGCGCATGGCGCCGGTGATAGGCGCTTGCATGGCGCGGCAGGCCGAAAGCTCCGAGGCC
ATGGCAGCCTGGTCCGAACGCGCCGGCGAGGCGATGGTTCTCGTGTACTACGAAAGCATCGCGTATTCGT
TCTAGGGTACCGTAGCTGTCTCATCCTACTTTCACCTAGTTAACTGCTTGTCTTAAAATCTATGCTTCTC
TTTAGTATCTAAAATTTTCCTAGAAGCTTACAAGTATATAAATGGTCTCTTCTCAATAAAGGTTGTATAT
TTATTCATCTTATTGAATCTGCCATTTCCTCGTTTTTGCGAGTTTATATACCTTCCAATTTTCTTTCTAT
TGTATTTTCAACTTCTAATTTTAATTCAGGGAAACTGCTGTACCGGTAGAAAAAATGCTCGAGAGTAAAG
GAGAAGAACTTTTCACTGGAGTTGTCCCAATTCTTGTTGAATTAGATGGTGATGTTAATGGGCACAAATT
TTCTGTCAGTGGAGAGGGTGAAGGTGATGCAACATACGGAAAACTTACCCTTAAATTTATTTGCACTACT
GGAAAACTACCTGTTCCATGGGTAAGTTTAAACATATATATACTAACTAACCCTGATTATTTAAATTTTC
AGCCAACACTTGTCACTACTTTCTGTTATGGTGTTCAATGCTTCTCGAGATACCCAGATCATATGAAACG
GCATGACTTTTTCAAGAGTGCCATGCCCGAAGGTTATGTACAGGAAAGAACTATATTTTTCAAAGATGAC
GGGAACTACAAGACACGTAAGTTTAAACAGTTCGGTACTAACTAACCATACATATTTAAATTTTCAGGTG
CTGAAGTCAAGTTTGAAGGTGATACCCTTGTTAATAGAATCGAGTTAAAAGGTATTGATTTTAAAGAAGA
TGGAAACATTCTTGGACACAAATTGGAATACAACTATAACTCACACAATGTATACATCATGGCAGACAAA
CAAAAGAATGGAATCAAAGTTGTAAGTTTAAACATGATTTTACTAACTAACTAATCTGATTTAAATTTTC
AGAACTTCAAAATTAGACACAACATTGAAGATGGAAGCGTTCAACTAGCAGACCATTATCAACAAAATAC
TCCAATTGGCGATGGCCCTGTCCTTTTACCAGACAACCATTACCTGTCCACACAATCTGCCCTTTCGAAA
GATCCCAACGAAAAGAGAGACCACATGGTCCTTCTTGAGTTTGTAACAGCTGCTGGGATTACACATGGCA
TGGATGAACTATACAAATAGGAATTCGCTAGCCGGCCATACAAGTAATCCGGATGATCGACGCCAACGTC
GTTGAATTTTCAAATTTTAAATACTGAATATTTGTTTTTTTTCCTATTATTTATTTATTCTCTTTGTGTT
TTTTTTCTTGCTTTCTAAAAAATTAATTCAATCCAAATCTAAACATTTTTTTTTCTCTTTCCGTCTCCCA
ATTCGTATTCCGCTCCTCTCATCTGAACACAATGTGCAAGTTTATTTATCTTCTCGCTTTCATTTCATTA
GGACGTGGGGGGAATTGGTGGAAGGGGGAAACACACAAAAGGATGATGGAAATGAAATAAGGACACACAA
TATGCAACAACATTCAATTCAGAAATATGGAGGAAGGTTTAAAAGAAAACATAAAAATATATAGAGGAGG
AAGGAAAACTAGTAAAAAATAAGCAAAGAAATTAGGCGAACGATGAGAATTGTCCTCGCTTGGGCCCAAA
AGGCCTTTTTTTTTTGGCGCCGACGTCAGGTGGCACTTTTCGGGGAAATGTGCGCGGAACCCCTATTTGT
TTATTTTTCTAAATACATTCAAATATGTATCCGCTCATGAGACAATAACCCTGATAAATGCTTCAATAAT
ATTGAAAAAGGAAGAGTATGAGTATTCAACATTTCCGTGTCGCCCTTATTCCCTTTTTTGCGGCATTTTG
CCTTCCTGTTTTTGCTCACCCAGAAACGCTGGTGAAAGTAAAAGATGCTGAAGATCAGTTGGGTGCACGA
GTGGGTTACATCGAACTGGATCTCAACAGCGGTAAGATCCTTGAGAGTTTTCGCCCCGAAGAACGTTTTC
CAATGATGAGCACTTTTAAAGTTCTGCTATGTGGCGCGGTATTATCCCGTATTGACGCCGGGCAAGAGCA
ACTCGGTCGCCGCATACACTATTCTCAGAATGACTTGGTTGAGTACTCACCAGTCACAGAAAAGCATCTT
ACGGATGGCATGACAGTAAGAGAATTATGCAGTGCTGCCATAACCATGAGTGATAACACTGCGGCCAACT
TACTTCTGACAACGATCGGAGGACCGAAGGAGCTAACCGCTTTTTTGCACAACATGGGGGATCATGTAAC
TCGCCTTGATCGTTGGGAACCGGAGCTGAATGAAGCCATACCAAACGACGAGCGTGACACCACGATGCCT
GTAGCAATGGCAACAACGTTGCGCAAACTATTAACTGGCGAACTACTTACTCTAGCTTCCCGGCAACAAT
TAATAGACTGGATGGAGGCGGATAAAGTTGCAGGACCACTTCTGCGCTCGGCCCTTCCGGCTGGCTGGTT
TATTGCTGATAAATCTGGAGCCGGTGAGCGTGGGTCTCGCGGTATCATTGCAGCACTGGGGCCAGATGGT
AAGCCCTCCCGTATCGTAGTTATCTACACGACGGGGAGTCAGGCAACTATGGATGAACGAAATAGACAGA
TCGCTGAGATAGGTGCCTCACTGATTAAGCATTGGTAACTGTCAGACCAAGTTTACTCATATATACTTTA
GATTGATTTAAAACTTCATTTTTAATTTAAAAGGATCTAGGTGAAGATCCTTTTTGATAATCTCATGACC
AAAATCCCTTAACGTGAGTTTTCGTTCCACTGAGCGTCAGACCCCGTAGAAAAGATCAAAGGATCTTCTT
GAGATCCTTTTTTTCTGCGCGTAATCTGCTGCTTGCAAACAAAAAAACCACCGCTACCAGCGGTGGTTTG
TTTGCCGGATCAAGAGCTACCAACTCTTTTTCCGAAGGTAACTGGCTTCAGCAGAGCGCAGATACCAAAT
ACTGTTCTTCTAGTGTAGCCGTAGTTAGGCCACCACTTCAAGAACTCTGTAGCACCGCCTACATACCTCG
CTCTGCTAATCCTGTTACCAGTGGCTGCTGCCAGTGGCGATAAGTCGTGTCTTACCGGGTTGGACTCAAG
ACGATAGTTACCGGATAAGGCGCAGCGGTCGGGCTGAACGGGGGGTTCGTGCACACAGCCCAGCTTGGAG
CGAACGACCTACACCGAACTGAGATACCTACAGCGTGAGCTATGAGAAAGCGCCACGCTTCCCGAAGGGA
GAAAGGCGGACAGGTATCCGGTAAGCGGCAGGGTCGGAACAGGAGAGCGCACGAGGGAGCTTCCAGGGGG
AAACGCCTGGTATCTTTATAGTCCTGTCGGGTTTCGCCACCTCTGACTTGAGCGTCGATTTTTGTGATGC
TCGTCAGGGGGGCGGAGCCTATGGAAAAACGCCAGCAACGCGGCCTTTTTACGGTTCCTGGCCTTTTGCT
GGCCTTTTGCTCACATGTTCTTTCCTGCGTTATCCCCTGATTCTGTGGATAACCGTATTACCGCCTTTGA
GTGAGCTGATACCGCTCGCCGCAGCCGAACGACCGAGCGCAGCGAGTCAGTGAGCGAGGAAGCGGAAGAG
CGCCCAATACGCAAACCGCCTCTCCCCGCGCGTTGGCCGATTCATTAATGCAGCTGGCACGACAGGTTTC
CCGACTGGAAAGCGGGCAGTGAGCGCAACGCAATTAATGTGAGTTAGCTCACTCATTAGGCACCCCAGGC
TTTACACTTTATGCTTCCGGCTCGTATGTTGTGTGGAATTGTGAGCGGATAACAATTTCACACAGGAAAC
AGCTATGACCATGATTACGCCAAGCTGTAAGTTTAAACATGATCTTACTAACTAACTATTCTCATTTAAA
TTTTCAGAGCTTAAAAATGGCTGAAATCACTCACAACGATGGATACGCTAACAACTTGGAAATGAAAT
Features (pLannotate 1.2.2; 13 found; start..end, strand, type, name):
     36..130     +  protein_bind   5X UAS: five tandem copies of the "ScaI site" 17-mer CGGAGTACTGTCCTCCG, an upstream activating sequence (UAS) that efficiently binds yeast Gal4 (Webster et al., 1988; Pfeiffer et al., 2010) GAL4
    169..263     +  protein_bind   5X UAS: five tandem copies of the "ScaI site" 17-mer CGGAGTACTGTCCTCCG, an upstream activating sequence (UAS) that efficiently binds yeast Gal4 (Webster et al., 1988; Pfeiffer et al., 2010) GAL4
    302..396     +  protein_bind   5X UAS: five tandem copies of the "ScaI site" 17-mer CGGAGTACTGTCCTCCG, an upstream activating sequence (UAS) that efficiently binds yeast Gal4 (Webster et al., 1988; Pfeiffer et al., 2010) GAL4
    719..736     -  misc_feature   MCS (fragment): pUC18/19 multiple cloning site
    811..1542    +  CDS            ptxA (fragment): TOX1_BORPE - Experimental evidence at protein level: Swiss-Prot protein existence level 1. S1 is an NAD-dependent ADP-ribosyltransferase, which plays a crucial role in the pathogenesis of B.pertussis causing disruption of normal host cellular regulation. It catalyzes the ADP-ribosylation of a cysteine in the alpha subunit of host heterotrimeric G proteins. In the absence of G proteins it also catalyzes the cleavage of NAD(+) into ADP-ribose and nicotinamide. It irreversibly uncouples the G-alpha GTP- binding proteins from their membrane receptors. From Bordetella pertussis (strain Tohama I / A
   1814..2677    +  CDS            Q80R: Q80R is a fluorescent protein, derived from Aequorea victoria.
   3203..3307    +  promoter       AmpR promoter: bla
   3308..4168    +  CDS            AmpR: β-lactamase; bla; confers resistance to ampicillin, carbenicillin, and related antibiotics
   4339..4927    +  rep_origin     ori: high-copy-number ColE1/pMB1/pBR322/pUC origin of replication
   5110..5202    +  CDS            lacI (fragment): lac repressor; lacI; The lac repressor binds to the lac operator to inhibit transcription in E. coli. This inhibition can be relieved by adding lactose or isopropyl-β-D-thiogalactopyranoside (IPTG).
   5215..5236    +  protein_bind   CAP binding site: CAP binding activates transcription in the presence of cAMP. E. coli catabolite activator protein
   5251..5281    +  promoter       lac promoter: promoter for the E. coli lac operon
   5289..5305    +  protein_bind   lac operator: The lac repressor binds to the lac operator to inhibit transcription in E. coli. This inhibition can be relieved by adding lactose or isopropyl-β-D-thiogalactopyranoside (IPTG). lac repressor encoded by lacI
