[The description below was written by a language model from this plasmid's Addgene catalogue record and pLannotate feature annotations shown in this document.]
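Description:
pJR019 is a C. elegans expression plasmid built on the pPD117.01 backbone from the Fire Lab vector kit. It serves as an effector construct for the cGAL-UAS bipartite expression system. It is maintained in E. coli as a high-copy plasmid through a ColE1/pUC-type origin and selected with ampicillin via the β-lactamase gene and its native promoter. Remnants of the pUC lac region (a lacI fragment, CAP binding site, lac promoter and operator) and a fragment of the pUC multiple cloning site are also annotated, but they are backbone carry-over rather than functional parts of the worm cassette.

The payload, assembled by Gibson cloning, is a 15xUAS::PTX-SL2-GFP::let-858 3'UTR cassette. Three tandem 5X UAS blocks provide fifteen Gal4 binding sites, so transcription depends on a GAL4-based driver supplied from a separate transgene. The record does not name or annotate the minimal promoter lying between the UAS array and the coding sequence. Downstream is a fragment of ptxA encoding the S1 subunit of Bordetella pertussis toxin. This is an ADP-ribosyltransferase that modifies a cysteine in the alpha subunits of heterotrimeric G proteins and irreversibly uncouples them from their receptors. An SL2 trans-splicing spacer, named in the insert description but not annotated, separates PTX from an Aequorea-derived GFP. This lets both proteins be made from one operon-like transcript, with GFP marking the expressing cells without being fused to the toxin. The let-858 3'UTR, also not annotated, supplies the 3' end processing signals.

Combined with cell-specific cGAL driver strains, such as those for sensory neurons described in the associated toolkit, the plasmid is used to inactivate PTX-sensitive G protein signalling in defined cells.
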