Addgene plasmid #198834: pJR019
Purpose: Inactivation of G protein subunits through Pertussis toxin (PTX)
Depositing lab: Paul Sternberg. Depositing organization: California Institute of Technology. Publication: A cGAL-UAS bipartite expression toolkit for Caenorhabditis elegans sensory neurons. Nava S, Palma W, Wan X, Oh JY, Gharib S, Wang H, Revanna JS, Tan M, Zhang M, Liu J, Chen CH, Lee JS, Perry B, Sternberg PW. Proc Natl Acad Sci U S A. 2023 Dec 19;120(51):e2221680120. doi: 10.1073/pnas.2221680120. Epub 2023 Dec 14. PubMed 38096407.
Backbone
  Vector backbone: pPD117.01
  Backbone manufacturer: Fire Lab C. elegans Vector Kit
  Vector type: Worm Expression
Growth in bacteria
  Bacterial resistance: Ampicillin, 100 μg/mL
  Growth temperature: 37°C
  Growth strain: DH5alpha
  Copy number: High Copy
Gene/Insert
  Gene/Insert name: 15xUAS::PTX-SL2-GFP::let-858 3'UTR
  Species: C. elegans (nematode)
  Insert size (bp): 2316
  Cloning method: Gibson Cloning
Terms and licenses: Academic/Nonprofit Terms; Industry Terms: Not Available to Industry
How to cite: pJR019 was a gift from Paul Sternberg (Addgene plasmid # 198834 ; http://n2t.net/addgene:198834 ; RRID:Addgene_198834)
